Addgene plasmid #68524: ARP-bio
Purpose: Expresses full-length P. vivax ARP ectodomain in mammalian cells. C-terminal rat Cd4d3+4 tag, biotinylation sequence
Depositing lab: Julian Rayner & Gavin Wright. Depositing organization: Wellcome Sanger Institute. Publication: A Library of Plasmodium vivax Recombinant Merozoite Proteins Reveals New Vaccine Candidates and Protein-Protein Interactions. Hostetler JB, Sharma S, Bartholdson SJ, Wright GJ, Fairhurst RM, Rayner JC. PLoS Negl Trop Dis. 2015 Dec 23;9(12):e0004264. doi: 10.1371/journal.pntd.0004264. eCollection 2015 Dec. PubMed 26701602.
Backbone
  Vector backbone: pTT3
  Backbone manufacturer: Yves Durocher, NRC
  Backbone size w/o insert (bp): 6654
  Vector type: Mammalian Expression
Growth in bacteria
  Bacterial resistance: Ampicillin, 100 μg/mL
  Growth temperature: 37°C
  Growth strain: DH5alpha
  Copy number: High Copy
Gene/Insert
  Gene/Insert name: ARP (alt name: PVX_090210)
  Mutation: All NXT/S sites mutated to NXA, where X is any amino acid except Proline
  Promoter: CMV
  Tag / fusion protein: rat CD4 d3+4, enzymatic biotinylation sequence (C terminal on backbone)
  Cloning method: Restriction Enzyme; 5′ cloning site NotI (not destroyed); 3′ cloning site AscI (not destroyed)
  Sequencing primers: 5′ pMT2-F; 3′ rb_glob_PA_term-R
Terms and licenses: Academic/Nonprofit Terms; Industry Terms: Not Available to Industry
How to cite: ARP-bio was a gift from Julian Rayner & Gavin Wright (Addgene plasmid # 68524 ; http://n2t.net/addgene:68524 ; RRID:Addgene_68524)
