[The description below was written by a language model from this plasmid's Addgene catalogue record and pLannotate feature annotations shown in this document.]
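Description:
ARP-bio is a mammalian expression plasmid built on the pTT3 backbone for producing the full-length ectodomain of the Plasmodium vivax merozoite protein ARP (PVX_090210) as a soluble, secreted recombinant protein. In bacteria it is maintained through a high-copy ColE1/pUC-type origin and selected with ampicillin via the β-lactamase gene. The backbone also carries an Epstein-Barr virus oriP element, which can support episomal persistence in cells that supply EBNA1. Small lac and tet promoter remnants annotated near the end of the sequence appear to be vector leftovers rather than functional parts of the design.

Expression is driven by the human CMV immediate-early enhancer and promoter. These are followed by adenovirus-derived leader and splice sequences and a chimeric intron fragment, which generally improve transcript processing and yield. The short adenoviral "PTP" hit on the reverse strand most likely reflects this leader region rather than a real coding sequence. A fragment of a mouse immunoglobulin heavy chain signal sequence sits at the start of the open reading frame and would direct the product into the secretory pathway. The ARP insert itself is not annotated in the feature table, but it presumably occupies the gap between the signal sequence and the tag, cloned between retained NotI and AscI sites. All potential N-linked glycosylation sequons (NXT/S) were mutated to NXA, preventing glycosylation by the mammalian host.

The ectodomain is fused at its C terminus to rat CD4 domains 3 and 4 and an enzymatic biotinylation sequence, with a rabbit β-globin polyadenylation signal terminating the transcript. The biotinylation sequence allows site-specific biotinylation of the protein, typically exploited for capture on streptavidin. The plasmid belongs to a library of P. vivax merozoite proteins made to screen for vaccine candidates and protein-protein interactions.
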