Features (pLannotate 1.2.2; 18 found; start..end, strand, type, name):
    154..533     +  enhancer       CMV enhancer: human cytomegalovirus immediate early enhancer
    535..734     +  promoter       CMV promoter: human cytomegalovirus (CMV) immediate early promoter
    802..840     +  misc_feature   Ad SA (fragment): adenovirus major late transcript splice acceptor (Friedrich and Soriano, 1991)
    873..1082    -  CDS            PTP (fragment): TERM_ADE02 - Experimental evidence at protein level: Swiss-Prot protein existence level 1. Protein covalently bound to the viral DNA that acts as a primer for viral genomic replication by DNA strand displacement. Assembles on the viral origin of replication in an initiation complex with viral polymerase, DBP, host NFIA and host POU2F1/OCT1. During initiation, the polymerase covalently couples the first dCTP with Ser- 580 of pTP. The terminal protein stimulates the template activity over 20 fold compared to protein-free templates. Neo-synthesized viral genomes are linked to two preterminal prot
   1113..1202    +  intron         chimeric intron (fragment): chimera between introns from adenovirus and immunoglobulin heavy chain genes
   1221..1267    +  CDS            IgH signal sequence (fragment): signal sequence from the mouse immunoglobulin heavy chain variable region
   2121..2702    +  CDS            Cd4 (fragment): CD4_RAT - Experimental evidence at protein level: Swiss-Prot protein existence level 1. Integral membrane glycoprotein that plays an essential role in the immune response and serves multiple functions in responses against both external and internal offenses. In T-cells, functions primarily as a coreceptor for MHC class II molecule:peptide complex. The antigens presented by class II peptides are derived from extracellular proteins while class I peptides are derived from cytosolic proteins. Interacts simultaneously with the T-cell receptor (TCR) and the MHC class II presented by antigen presenti
   2808..2863    +  polyA_signal   β-globin poly(A) signal: rabbit β-globin polyadenylation signal (Gil and Proudfoot, 1987)
   3377..5058    -  rep_origin     oriP (fragment): Epstein-Barr virus oriP replication origin (Yates et al., 2000)
   5185..5289    +  promoter       AmpR promoter: bla
   5290..6150    +  CDS            AmpR: β-lactamase; bla; confers resistance to ampicillin, carbenicillin, and related antibiotics
   6321..6909    +  rep_origin     ori: high-copy-number ColE1/pMB1/pBR322/pUC origin of replication
   7092..7184    +  CDS            lacI (fragment): lac repressor; lacI; The lac repressor binds to the lac operator to inhibit transcription in E. coli. This inhibition can be relieved by adding lactose or isopropyl-β-D-thiogalactopyranoside (IPTG).
   7197..7218    +  protein_bind   CAP binding site: CAP binding activates transcription in the presence of cAMP. E. coli catabolite activator protein
   7233..7263    +  promoter       lac promoter: promoter for the E. coli lac operon
   7271..7287    +  protein_bind   lac operator: The lac repressor binds to the lac operator to inhibit transcription in E. coli. This inhibition can be relieved by adding lactose or isopropyl-β-D-thiogalactopyranoside (IPTG). lac repressor encoded by lacI
   7357..7373    +  promoter       tet promoter (fragment): E. coli promoter for tetracycline efflux protein gene
   7383..7408    -  CDS            bla(M) (fragment): β-lactamase lacking the signal sequence; bla(M); allows cytosolic expression of β-lactamase
>Addgene plasmid #68524 | ARP-bio | depositor full sequence | sequence record 120642 | Full Sequence
AGATCTATACATTGAATCAATATTGGCAATTAGCCATATTAGTCATTGGTTATATAGCATAAATCAATAT
TGGCTATTGGCCATTGCATACGTTGTATCTATATCATAATATGTACATTTATATTGGCTCATGTCCAATA
TGACCGCCATGTTGACATTGATTATTGACTAGTTATTAATAGTAATCAATTACGGGGTCATTAGTTCATA
GCCCATATATGGAGTTCCGCGTTACATAACTTACGGTAAATGGCCCGCCTGGCTGACCGCCCAACGACCC
CCGCCCATTGACGTCAATAATGACGTATGTTCCCATAGTAACGCCAATAGGGACTTTCCATTGACGTCAA
TGGGTGGAGTATTTACGGTAAACTGCCCACTTGGCAGTACATCAAGTGTATCATATGCCAAGTCCGCCCC
CTATTGACGTCAATGACGGTAAATGGCCCGCCTGGCATTATGCCCAGTACATGACCTTACGGGACTTTCC
TACTTGGCAGTACATCTACGTATTAGTCATCGCTATTACCATGGTGATGCGGTTTTGGCAGTACACCAAT
GGGCGTGGATAGCGGTTTGACTCACGGGGATTTCCAAGTCTCCACCCCATTGACGTCAATGGGAGTTTGT
TTTGGCACCAAAATCAACGGGACTTTCCAAAATGTCGTAATAACCCCGCCCCGTTGACGCAAATGGGCGG
TAGGCGTGTACGGTGGGAGGTCTATATAAGCAGAGCTCGTTTAGTGAACCGTCAGATCCTCACTCTCTTC
CGCATCGCTGTCTGCGAGGGCCAGCTGTTGGGCTCGCGGTTGAGGACAAACTCTTCGCGGTCTTTCCAGT
ACTCTTGGATCGGAAACCCGTCGGCCTCCGAACGGTACTCCGCCACCGAGGGACCTGAGCGAGTCCGCAT
CGACCGGATCGGAAAACCTCTCGAGAAAGGCGTCTAACCAGTCACAGTCGCAAGGTAGGCTGAGCACCGT
GGCGGGCGGCAGCGGGTGGCGGTCGGGGTTGTTTCTGGCGGAGGTGCTGCTGATGATGTAATTAAAGTAG
GCGGTCTTGAGACGGCGGATGGTCGAGGTGAGGTGTGGCAGGCTTGAGATCCAGCTGTTGGGGTGAGTAC
TCCCTCTCAAAAGCGGGCATTACTTCTGCGCTAAGATTGTCAGTTTCCAAAAACGAGGAGGATTTGATAT
TCACCTGGCCCGATCTGGCCATACACTTGAGTGACAATGACATCCACTTTGCCTTTCTCTCCACAGGTGT
CCACTCCCAGGTCCAAGTTTGCCACCATGGAGTTTCAGACCCAGGTACTCATGTCCCTGCTGCTCTGCAT
GTCTGGTGCGGCCGCCAAGAGCATCTTCAGAAAGCGGAAGATCATCTACGGCAGCCCCCATCTGCTGAAC
GCCCCCGATGATGAGGCCATCAAGTTCCCCCCCCTGGACAACCTGAAGGCCAAAGAGAGCCCCAGCAGCA
ACGACGACGGCGTGTACGCCAAGGGCAGCCACTTTGTGGGCAAGGGCTCCACCAGCAACCTGGGCGACGT
GAAGAACGGCGCCTTCATCCTGCTGAGCGAGAAAGTGAAGGACATCAGCTCCGACGAGGAAGAGGAAGAA
GAGGACGGCCACGACAACGCCGACCACGTGAACAACAACGTGAACAGCCACAACCACGCCGACGACACCA
GCGAGAGCGAGTCCGAGGACGAGCACAACAACAATGAGAAGGATCACGCCGAGGGCGACCACGAGCATCT
GCACAATGGCTACAGCCCCGACGAGAACGGCAACTACGACGTGAACGGGGATGTGAATGGGGACGTGAAC
GGCAATGTGAACGGCGCCATGAACGGCAACATGAATGGAAATATGAATGGGAACATGAACGGGAATATGA
ACGGAAACATGAACGGGAACATGAATGGCAACATGAACGGCAACATGAATGGGAACAACAACAACATGAA
CAACAATATGAACAATAACAACAACAACAATATGAATGGCAACGGCGCCTTCACCGCCCTGCCTCCACCT
CCACCACCTGTGGTGCATCATCCACCCCCTGCCCCTATGACCCCTTCTGGCATTGTGGGCCACGTGGTGT
CCAACGTGTTCTCTGCCGGCCTGAAGCTGTTCGGAGTGCCTGGCGCGCCGTCGACCTCCATCACGGCCTA
TAAGAGTGAGGGGGAGTCAGCGGAGTTCTCCTTCCCACTCAACCTTGGAGAGGAAAGCCTGCAGGGAGAG
TTGAGATGGAAGGCAGAGAAGGCTCCTTCTTCCCAGTCCTGGATCACCTTCTCCCTAAAGAACCAAAAGG
TGTCTGTGCAGAAGTCTACTAGCAACCCCAAGTTCCAGCTGTCCGAAACGCTCCCACTCACCCTTCAGAT
ACCCCAGGTCTCCCTTCAGTTTGCTGGTTCTGGCAACCTGACCCTGACTCTGGACAGAGGGATACTGTAT
CAGGAAGTGAACCTGGTGGTGATGAAAGTGACTCAGCCCGACAGCAACACTTTGACCTGTGAGGTGATGG
GACCCACCTCACCCAAGATGAGACTGATCTTGAAGCAGGAGAATCAGGAGGCCAGGGTCTCCAGGCAGGA
GAAAGTGATTCAAGTGCAGGCCCCTGAAGCAGGGGTGTGGCAATGTCTACTGAGTGAAGGTGAAGAGGTC
AAGATGGACTCCAAGATCCAGGTTTTATCCAAAGGGTTGAATTCCGGATCACTGCATCATATTCTGGATG
CACAGAAAATGGTGTGGAATCATCGTTAAGTCTAGACACGTGATTAATTAAGGATCCCCCGACCTCGACC
TCTGGCTAATAAAGGAAATTTATTTTCATTGCAATAGTGTGTTGGAATTTTTTGTGTCTCTCACTCGGAA
GGACATATGGGAGGGCAAATCATTTGGTCGAGATCCCTCGGAGATCTCTAGCTAGAGGATCGATCCCCGC
CCCGGACGAACTAAACCTGACTACGACATCTCTGCCCCTTCTTCGCGGGGCAGTGCATGTAATCCCTTCA
GTTGGTTGGTACAACTTGCCAACTGGGCCCTGTTCCACATGTGACACGGGGGGGGACCAAACACAAAGGG
GTTCTCTGACTGTAGTTGACATCCTTATAAATGGATGTGCACATTTGCCAACACTGAGTGGCTTTCATCC
TGGAGCAGACTTTGCAGTCTGTGGACTGCAACACAACATTGCCTTTATGTGTAACTCTTGGCTGAAGCTC
TTACACCAATGCTGGGGGACATGTACCTCCCAGGGGCCCAGGAAGACTACGGGAGGCTACACCAACGTCA
ATCAGAGGGGCCTGTGTAGCTACCGATAAGCGGACCCTCAAGAGGGCATTAGCAATAGTGTTTATAAGGC
CCCCTTGTTAACCCTAAACGGGTAGCATATGCTTCCCGGGTAGTAGTATATACTATCCAGACTAACCCTA
ATTCAATAGCATATGTTACCCAACGGGAAGCATATGCTATCGAATTAGGGTTAGTAAAAGGGTCCTAAGG
AACAGCGATATCTCCCACCCCATGAGCTGTCACGGTTTTATTTACATGGGGTCAGGATTCCACGAGGGTA
GTGAACCATTTTAGTCACAAGGGCAGTGGCTGAAGATCAAGGAGCGGGCAGTGAACTCTCCTGAATCTTC
GCCTGCTTCTTCATTCTCCTTCGTTTAGCTAATAGAATAACTGCTGAGTTGTGAACAGTAAGGTGTATGT
GAGGTGCTCGAAAACAAGGTTTCAGGTGACGCCCCCAGAATAAAATTTGGACGGGGGGTTCAGTGGTGGC
ATTGTGCTATGACACCAATATAACCCTCACAAACCCCTTGGGCAATAAATACTAGTGTAGGAATGAAACA
TTCTGAATATCTTTAACAATAGAAATCCATGGGGTGGGGACAAGCCGTAAAGACTGGATGTCCATCTCAC
ACGAATTTATGGCTATGGGCAACACATAATCCTAGTGCAATATGATACTGGGGTTATTAAGATGTGTCCC
AGGCAGGGACCAAGACAGGTGAACCATGTTGTTACACTCTATTTGTAACAAGGGGAAAGAGAGTGGACGC
CGACAGCAGCGGACTCCACTGGTTGTCTCTAACACCCCCGAAAATTAAACGGGGCTCCACGCCAATGGGG
CCCATAAACAAAGACAAGTGGCCACTCTTTTTTTTGAAATTGTGGAGTGGGGGCACGCGTCAGCCCCCAC
ACGCCGCCCTGCGGTTTTGGACTGTAAAATAAGGGTGTAATAACTTGGCTGATTGTAACCCCGCTAACCA
CTGCGGTCAAACCACTTGCCCACAAAACCACTAATGGCACCCCGGGGAATACCTGCATAAGTAGGTGGGC
GGGCCAAGATAGGGGCGCGATTGCTGCGATCTGGAGGACAAATTACACACACTTGCGCCTGAGCGCCAAG
CACAGGGTTGTTGGTCCTCATATTCACGAGGTCGCTGAGAGCACGGTGGGCTAATGTTGCCATGGGTAGC
ATATACTACCCAAATATCTGGATAGCATATGCTATCCTAATCTATATCTGGGTAGCATAGGCTATCCTAA
TCTATATCTGGGTAGCATATGCTATCCTAATCTATATCTGGGTAGTATATGCTATCCTAATTTATATCTG
GGTAGCATAGGCTATCCTAATCTATATCTGGGTAGCATATGCTATCCTAATCTATATCTGGGTAGTATAT
GCTATCCTAATCTGTATCCGGGTAGCATATGCTATCCTAATAGAGATTAGGGTAGTATATGCTATCCTAA
TTTATATCTGGGTAGCATATACTACCCAAATATCTGGATAGCATATGCTATCCTAATCTATATCTGGGTA
GCATATGCTATCCTAATCTATATCTGGGTAGCATAGGCTATCCTAATCTATATCTGGGTAGCATATGCTA
TCCTAATCTATATCTGGGTAGTATATGCTATCCTAATTTATATCTGGGTAGCATAGGCTATCCTAATCTA
TATCTGGGTAGCATATGCTATCCTAATCTATATCTGGGTAGTATATGCTATCCTAATCTGTATCCGGGTA
GCATATGCTATCCTCATGATAAGCTGTCAAACATGAGAATTTTCTTGAAGACGAAAGGGCCTCGTGATAC
GCCTATTTTTATAGGTTAATGTCATGATAATAATGGTTTCTTAGACGTCAGGTGGCACTTTTCGGGGAAA
TGTGCGCGGAACCCCTATTTGTTTATTTTTCTAAATACATTCAAATATGTATCCGCTCATGAGACAATAA
CCCTGATAAATGCTTCAATAATATTGAAAAAGGAAGAGTATGAGTATTCAACATTTCCGTGTCGCCCTTA
TTCCCTTTTTTGCGGCATTTTGCCTTCCTGTTTTTGCTCACCCAGAAACGCTGGTGAAAGTAAAAGATGC
TGAAGATCAGTTGGGTGCACGAGTGGGTTACATCGAACTGGATCTCAACAGCGGTAAGATCCTTGAGAGT
TTTCGCCCCGAAGAACGTTTTCCAATGATGAGCACTTTTAAAGTTCTGCTATGTGGCGCGGTATTATCCC
GTGTTGACGCCGGGCAAGAGCAACTCGGTCGCCGCATACACTATTCTCAGAATGACTTGGTTGAGTACTC
ACCAGTCACAGAAAAGCATCTTACGGATGGCATGACAGTAAGAGAATTATGCAGTGCTGCCATAACCATG
AGTGATAACACTGCGGCCAACTTACTTCTGACAACGATCGGAGGACCGAAGGAGCTAACCGCTTTTTTGC
ACAACATGGGGGATCATGTAACTCGCCTTGATCGTTGGGAACCGGAGCTGAATGAAGCCATACCAAACGA
CGAGCGTGACACCACGATGCCTGCAGCAATGGCAACAACGTTGCGCAAACTATTAACTGGCGAACTACTT
ACTCTAGCTTCCCGGCAACAATTAATAGACTGGATGGAGGCGGATAAAGTTGCAGGACCACTTCTGCGCT
CGGCCCTTCCGGCTGGCTGGTTTATTGCTGATAAATCTGGAGCCGGTGAGCGTGGGTCTCGCGGTATCAT
TGCAGCACTGGGGCCAGATGGTAAGCCCTCCCGTATCGTAGTTATCTACACGACGGGGAGTCAGGCAACT
ATGGATGAACGAAATAGACAGATCGCTGAGATAGGTGCCTCACTGATTAAGCATTGGTAACTGTCAGACC
AAGTTTACTCATATATACTTTAGATTGATTTAAAACTTCATTTTTAATTTAAAAGGATCTAGGTGAAGAT
CCTTTTTGATAATCTCATGACCAAAATCCCTTAACGTGAGTTTTCGTTCCACTGAGCGTCAGACCCCGTA
GAAAAGATCAAAGGATCTTCTTGAGATCCTTTTTTTCTGCGCGTAATCTGCTGCTTGCAAACAAAAAAAC
CACCGCTACCAGCGGTGGTTTGTTTGCCGGATCAAGAGCTACCAACTCTTTTTCCGAAGGTAACTGGCTT
CAGCAGAGCGCAGATACCAAATACTGTTCTTCTAGTGTAGCCGTAGTTAGGCCACCACTTCAAGAACTCT
GTAGCACCGCCTACATACCTCGCTCTGCTAATCCTGTTACCAGTGGCTGCTGCCAGTGGCGATAAGTCGT
GTCTTACCGGGTTGGACTCAAGACGATAGTTACCGGATAAGGCGCAGCGGTCGGGCTGAACGGGGGGTTC
GTGCACACAGCCCAGCTTGGAGCGAACGACCTACACCGAACTGAGATACCTACAGCGTGAGCTATGAGAA
AGCGCCACGCTTCCCGAAGGGAGAAAGGCGGACAGGTATCCGGTAAGCGGCAGGGTCGGAACAGGAGAGC
GCACGAGGGAGCTTCCAGGGGGAAACGCCTGGTATCTTTATAGTCCTGTCGGGTTTCGCCACCTCTGACT
TGAGCGTCGATTTTTGTGATGCTCGTCAGGGGGGCGGAGCCTATGGAAAAACGCCAGCAACGCGGCCTTT
TTACGGTTCCTGGCCTTTTGCTGGCCTTTTGCTCACATGTTCTTTCCTGCGTTATCCCCTGATTCTGTGG
ATAACCGTATTACCGCCTTTGAGTGAGCTGATACCGCTCGCCGCAGCCGAACGACCGAGCGCAGCGAGTC
AGTGAGCGAGGAAGCGGAAGAGCGCCCAATACGCAAACCGCCTCTCCCCGCGCGTTGGCCGATTCATTAA
TGCAGCTGGCACGACAGGTTTCCCGACTGGAAAGCGGGCAGTGAGCGCAACGCAATTAATGTGAGTTAGC
TCACTCATTAGGCACCCCAGGCTTTACACTTTATGCTTCCGGCTCGTATGTTGTGTGGAATTGTGAGCGG
ATAACAATTTCACACAGGAAACAGCTATGACCATGATTACGCCAAGCTCTAGCTAGAGGTCGACCAATTC
TCATGTTTGACAGCTTATCATCGCAGATCCGGGCAACGTTGTTGCCATTGCTGCAGGCGCAGAACTGGTA
GGTATGGA
