>Addgene plasmid #68524 | ARP-bio | depositor partial sequence | sequence record 120643 | ARP from Not1 to Asc1 restriction sites
GCGGCCGCCAAGAGCATCTTCAGAAAGCGGAAGATCATCTACGGCAGCCCCCATCTGCTGAACGCCCCCG
ATGATGAGGCCATCAAGTTCCCCCCCCTGGACAACCTGAAGGCCAAAGAGAGCCCCAGCAGCAACGACGA
CGGCGTGTACGCCAAGGGCAGCCACTTTGTGGGCAAGGGCTCCACCAGCAACCTGGGCGACGTGAAGAAC
GGCGCCTTCATCCTGCTGAGCGAGAAAGTGAAGGACATCAGCTCCGACGAGGAAGAGGAAGAAGAGGACG
GCCACGACAACGCCGACCACGTGAACAACAACGTGAACAGCCACAACCACGCCGACGACACCAGCGAGAG
CGAGTCCGAGGACGAGCACAACAACAATGAGAAGGATCACGCCGAGGGCGACCACGAGCATCTGCACAAT
GGCTACAGCCCCGACGAGAACGGCAACTACGACGTGAACGGGGATGTGAATGGGGACGTGAACGGCAATG
TGAACGGCGCCATGAACGGCAACATGAATGGAAATATGAATGGGAACATGAACGGGAATATGAACGGAAA
CATGAACGGGAACATGAATGGCAACATGAACGGCAACATGAATGGGAACAACAACAACATGAACAACAAT
ATGAACAATAACAACAACAACAATATGAATGGCAACGGCGCCTTCACCGCCCTGCCTCCACCTCCACCAC
CTGTGGTGCATCATCCACCCCCTGCCCCTATGACCCCTTCTGGCATTGTGGGCCACGTGGTGTCCAACGT
GTTCTCTGCCGGCCTGAAGCTGTTCGGAGTGCCTGGCGCGCC
