>Addgene plasmid #68524 | ARP-bio | addgene partial sequence | sequence record 124251 | rb_glob_PA_term-R 5'-CCCATATGTCCTTCCGAGTG-3'
CACTATTGCAATGAAAATAAATTTCCTTTATTAGCCAGAGGTCGAGGTCGGGGGATCCTTAATTAATCAC
GTGTCTAGACTTAACGATGATTCCACACCATTTTCTGTGCATCCAGAATATGATGCAGTGATCCGGAATT
CAACCCTTTGGATAAAACCTGGATCTTGGAGTCCATCTTGACCTCTTCACCTTCACTCAGTAGACATTGC
CACACCCCTGCTTCAGGGGCCTGCACTTGAATCACTTTCTCCTGCCTGGAGACCCTGGCCTCCTGATTCT
CCTGCTTCAAGATCAGTCTCATCTTGGGTGAGGTGGGTCCCATCACCTCACAGGTCAAAGTGTTGCTGTC
GGGCTGAGTCACTTTCATCACCACCAGGTTCACTTCCTGATACAGTATCCCTCTGTCCAGAGTCAGGGTC
AGGTTGCCAGAACCAGCAAACTGAAGGGAGACCTGGGGTATCTGAAGGGTGAGTGGGAGCGTTTCGGACA
GCTGGAACTTGGGGTTGCTAGTAGACTTCTGCACAGACACCTTTTGGTTCTTTAGGGAGAAGGTGATCCA
GGACTGGGAAGAAGGAGCCTTCTCTGCCTTCCATCTCAACTCTCCCTGCAGGCTTTCCTCTCCAAGGTTG
AGTGGGAAGGAGAACTCCGCTGACTCCCCCTCACTCTTATAGGCCGTGATGGAGGTCGACGGCGCGCCAG
GCACTCCGAACAGCTTCAGGCCGGCAGAGAACACGTTGGACACCACGTGGCCCACAATGCCAGAAGGGGT
CATAGGGGCAGGGGGTGGATGATGCACCACAGGTGGTGGAGGTGGAGGCAGGGCGGTGAAGGCGCCGTTG
CCATTCATATTGTTGTTGTTGTTATTGTTCATATTGTTGTTCATGTTGTTGTTGTTCCCATTCATGTTGC
CGTTCATGTTGCCATTCATGTTCCCGTTCATGTTTCCGTTCATATTCCCGTTCATGTTCCCATTCATATT
TCCATTCATGTTGCCGTTCATGGCGCCGTTCACATTGCCGTTCACGTCCCCATTCACATCCCCGTTCACG
TCGTAGTTGCCGTTCTCGTCGGGGCTGTAGCCATTGTGCAGATGCTCGTGGTCGCCCTCGGCGTGATCCT
TCTCATTGTG
