>Addgene plasmid #68524 | ARP-bio | addgene partial sequence | sequence record 124252 | pMT2-F 5'-TTGCCTTTCTCTCCACAGGT-3'
CATGGAGTTTCAGACCCAGGTACTCATGTCCCTGCTGCTCTGCATGTCTGGTGCGGCCGCCAAGAGCATC
TTCAGAAAGCGGAAGATCATCTACGGCAGCCCCCATCTGCTGAACGCCCCCGATGATGAGGCCATCAAGT
TCCCCCCCCTGGACAACCTGAAGGCCAAAGAGAGCCCCAGCAGCAACGACGACGGCGTGTACGCCAAGGG
CAGCCACTTTGTGGGCAAGGGCTCCACCAGCAACCTGGGCGACGTGAAGAACGGCGCCTTCATCCTGCTG
AGCGAGAAAGTGAAGGACATCAGCTCCGACGAGGAAGAGGAAGAAGAGGACGGCCACGACAACGCCGACC
ACGTGAACAACAACGTGAACAGCCACAACCACGCCGACGACACCAGCGAGAGCGAGTCCGAGGACGAGCA
CAACAACAATGAGAAGGATCACGCCGAGGGCGACCACGAGCATCTGCACAATGGCTACAGCCCCGACGAG
AACGGCAACTACGACGTGAACGGGGATGTGAATGGGGACGTGAACGGCAATGTGAACGGCGCCATGAACG
GCAACATGAATGGAAATATGAATGGGAACATGAACGGGAATATGAACGGAAACATGAACGGGAACATGAA
TGGCAACATGAACGGCAACATGAATGGGAACAACAACAACATGAACAACAATATGAACAATAACAACAAC
AACAATATGAATGGCAACGGCGCCTTCACCGCCCTGCCTCCACCTCCACCACCTGTGGTGCATCATCCAC
CCCCTGCCCCTATGACCCCTTCTGGCATTGTGGGCCACGTGGTGTCCAACGTGTTCTCTGCCGGCCTGAA
GCTGTTCGGAGTGCCTGGCGCGCCGTCGACCTCCATCACGGCCTATAAGAGTGAGGGGGAGTCAGCGGAG
TTCTCCTTCCCACTCAACCTTGGAGAGGAAAGCCTGCAGGGAGAGTTGAGATGGAAGGCAGAGAAGGCTC
CTTCTTCCCAGTCCTGGATCACCTTCTCCCTAAAGAACCAAAAGGTGTCTGTGCA
